>Addgene plasmid #229215 | pCX460 | addgene full sequence | sequence record 457230 | Addgene NGS Result
GGTCGACATTGATTATTGACTAGTTATTAATAGTAATCAATTACGGGGTCATTAGTTCATAGCCCATATA
TGGAGTTCCGCGTTACATAACTTACGGTAAATGGCCCGCCTGGCTGACCGCCCAACGACCCCCGCCCATT
GACGTCAATAATGACGTATGTTCCCATAGTAACGCCAATAGGGACTTTCCATTGACGTCAATGGGTGGAG
TATTTACGGTAAACTGCCCACTTGGCAGTACATCAAGTGTATCATATGCCAAGTACGCCCCCTATTGACG
TCAATGACGGTAAATGGCCCGCCTGGCATTATGCCCAGTACATGACCTTATGGGACTTTCCTACTTGGCA
GTACATCTACGTATTAGTCATCGCTATTACCATGGTCGAGGTGAGCCCCACGTTCTGCTTCACTCTCCCC
ATCTCCCCCCCCTCCCCACCCCCAATTTTGTATTTATTTATTTTTTAATTATTTTGTGCAGCGATGGGGG
CGGGGGGGGGGGGGGGGCGCGCCAGGGGGGGGGGGGGGGGGGGAGGGGGGGGGGGGGGSGAGGSGGAGAG
GTGCGGCGGCAGCCAATCAGAGCGGCGCGCTCCGAAAGTTTCCTTTTATGGCGAGGCGGCGGCGGCGGCG
GCCCTATAAAAAGCGAAGCGCGCGGCGGGCGGGAGTCGCTGCGCGCTGCCTTCGCCCCGTGCCCCGCTCC
GCCGCCGCCTCGCGCCGCCCGCCCCGGCTCTGACTGACCGCGTTACTCCCACAGGTGAGCGGGCGGGACG
GCCCTTCTCCTCCGGGCTGTAATTAGCGCTTGGTTTAATGACGGCTTGTTTCTTTTCTGTGGCTGCGTGA
AAGCCTTGAGGGGCTCCGGGAGGGCCCTTTGTGCGGGGGGAGCGGCTCGGGGGGTGCGTGCGTGTGTGTG
TGCGTGGGGAGCGCCGCGTGCGGCTCCGCGCTGCCCGGCGGCTGTGAGCGCTGCGGGCGCGGCGCGGGGC
TTTGTGCGCTCCGCAGTGTGCGCGAGGGGAGCGCGGCCGGGGGCGGTGCCCCGCGGTGCGGGGGGGGCTG
CGAGGGGAACAAAGGCTGCGTGCGGGGTGTGTGCGTGGGGGGGTGAGCAGGGGGTGTGGGCGCGTCGGTC
GGGCTGCAACCCCCCCTGCACCCCCCTCCCCGAGTTGCTGAGCACGGCCCGGCTTCGGGTGCGGGGCTCC
GTACGGGGCGTGGCGCGGGGCTCGCCGTGCCGGGCGGGGGGTGGCGGCAGGTGGGGGTGCCGGGCGGGGC
GGGGCCGCCKCGGGCCGGGGRGGGCTCGGGGGRGGGGCGCGGCGGCCCCCGGAGCGCCGGCGGCTGTCGA
GGCGCGGCGAGCCGCAGCCATTGCCTTTTATGGTAATCGTGCGAGAGGGCGCAGGGACTTCCTTTGTCCC
AAATCTGTGCGGAGCCGAAATCTGGGAGGCGCCGCCGCACCCCCTCTAGCGGGCGCGGGGCGAAGCGGTG
CGGCGCCGGCAGGAAGGAAATGGGCGGGGAGGGCCTTCGTGCGTCGCCGCGCCGCCGTCCCCTTCTCCCT
CTCCAGCCTCGGGGCTGTCCGCGGGGGGACGGCTGCCTTCGGGGGGGACGGGGCAGGGCGGGGTTCGGCT
TCTGGCGTGTGACCGGCGGCTCTAGAGCCTCTGCTAACCATGTTCATGCCTTCTTCTTTTTCCTACAGCT
CCTGGGCAACGTGCTGGTTATTGTGCTGTCTCATCATTTTGGCAAAGAATTCGCCACCGTGGACTCAGCG
GCAGAGACGCCACCCCGAGAAGGCAAATCCCACTTTCAGATCCTGCTGGACGTGGTCCAGTTCCTCCCTG
AAGACATCATCATTCAGACCTTCGAAGGCTGGCTGCTGATAAAAGCACAACACGGAACCAGAATGGATGA
GCACGGTTTTATCTCAAGAAGCTTCACCCGACAGTACAAACTACCAGATGGTGTGGAAATCAAAGATTTG
TCTGCAGTCCTCTGTCATGATGGAATTTTGGTGGTGGAAGTAAAGGATCCAGTTGGGACTAAGGAGCTCA
CCTACGTTGATGTATCTCTCAGATATAAACCTAATTACCTCGAGAGGGGACGGAAACTCTCCCCCACTCT
CAAGTAGCACTTTTATGTTGATATAAACCTAATTACCTCGAGAGGGGACGGAAACAGAAGTATGTAGGAT
ACCACTGGGTGATGTACGATATAAACCTAATTACCTCGAGAGGGGACGGAAACGAACCGTAGGAGTTGAG
AATTCATTTGTTTTCGATATAAACCTAATTACCTCGAGAGGGGACGGAAACGAAAATCCCAAAGCAAATT
TGTGCTAGGGTTCGATATAAACCTAATTACCTCGAGAGGGGACGGAAACTAATCATGATCTGGCTTCCCA
GGTTCACAGTTGATATAAACCTAATTACCTCGAGAGGGGACGGAAACACGGAGAAGTTTGCCTCATCTGA
ACACTGGGTGATATAAACCTAATTACCTCGAGAGGGGACGGAAACTCATTGTTCTCTACTCCGTAGATCT
TAGAGTCGATATAAACCTAATTACCTCGAGAGGGGACGGAAACGACTTATCAGACAAAAATCAACTAAAA
TGTTAGATATAAACCTAATTACCTCGAGAGGGGACGGAAACTAGGTCCTCAGTGAAAGGACCCTGAAGAA
GCAGATATAAACCTAATTACCTCGAGAGGGGACGGAAACTTTCCAAGGACTTGAAAGAAATGGGGTAATA
AGATATAAACCTAATTACCTCGAGAGGGGACGGAAACATATTAATTTTCTTTAAAAAATTAAACATTTGG
ATATAAACCTAATTACCTCGAGAGGGGACGGAAACACTCAATGAAATTCATTGGCGTCACAATGACTGAT
ATAAACCTAATTACCTCGAGAGGGGACGGAAACCCATTAAATAATTATCTTGAGTATCTTAGGTTGATAT
AAACCTAATTACCTCGAGAGGGGACGGAAACACATTTAATTGTGAAATTGGAAAATAACTTGCGATATAA
ACCTAATTACCTCGAGAGGGGACGGAAACTTGGCAAGAAGGCTAAAAATCTGGTTTTCTTCGATATAAAC
CTAATTACCTCGAGAGGGGACGGAAACAACTGAAGACTGGCTATAATTCTCCTACAATGGATATAAACCT
AATTACCTCGAGAGGGGACGGAAACTTTACATATTTTTCCCATTAAATCCCATAGCAGATATAAACCTAA
TTACCTCGAGAGGGGACGGAAACTGAGAACAACGGATGGAGAAAGGTACTGATAGGATATAAACCTAATT
ACCTCGAGAGGGGACGGAAACTGGAAGGACAGGAGCAACCTGTAATGCGAATAGATATAAACCTAATTAC
CTCGAGAGGGGACGGAAACGGCTGTTACTAAACTAATCGTGTATTTATGGAGATATAAACCTAATTACCT
CGAGAGGGGACGGAAACTGAACAAAGCTCCTAGAAGTCTGTGTCGATCTGATATAAACCTAATTACCTCG
AGAGGGGACGGAAACCATTTAAACAGAGTGTAAATTCCTTCCACTCAGATATAAACCTAATTACCTCGAG
AGGGGACGGAAACCTCTGTAGAATTTTGTTTAAGAATACTACCAAGATATAAACCTAATTACCTCGAGAG
GGGACGGAAACCTCAGGGTTTTGAGAAAGGGGACAGAATTGGTGATATAAACCTAATTACCTCGAGAGGG
GACGGAAACAGGTTAACACTGCCCTTGAAGCTAGCAGATCTTTTTCCCTCTGCCAAAAATTATGGGGACA
TCATGAAGCCCCTTGAGCATCTGACTTCTGGCTAATAAAGGAAATTTATTTTCATTGCAATAGTGTGTTG
GAATTTTTTGTGTCTCTCACTCGGAAGGACATATGGGAGGGCAAATCATTTAAAACATCAGAATGAGTAT
TTGGTTTAGAGTTTGGCAACATATGCCCATATGCTGGCTGCCATGAACAAAGGTTGGCTATAAAGAGGTC
ATCAGTATATGAAACAGCCCCCTGCTGTCCATTCCTTATTCCATAGAAAAGCCTTGACTTGAGGTTAGAT
TTTTTTTATATTTTGTTTTGTGTTATTTTTTTCTTTAACATCCCTAAAATTTTCCTTACATGTTTTACTA
GCCAGATTTTTCCTCCTCTCCTGACTACTCCCAGTCATAGCTGTCCCTCTTCTCTTATGGAGATCCCTCG
ACCTGCAGCCCAAGCTTGGCGTAATCATGGTCATAGCTGTTTCCTGTGTGAAATTGTTATCCGCTCACAA
TTCCACACAACATACGAGCCGGAAGCATAAAGTGTAAAGCCTGGGGTGCCTAATGAGTGAGCTAACTCAC
ATTAATTGCGTTGCGCTCACTGCCCGCTTTCCAGTCGGGAAACCTGTCGTGCCAGCGGATCCGCATCTCA
ATTAGTCAGCAACCATAGTCCCGCCCCTAACTCCGCCCATCCCGCCCCTAACTCCGCCCAGTTCCGCCCA
TTCTCCGCCCCATGGCTGACTAATTTTTTTTATTTATGCAGAGGCCGAGGCCGCCTCGGCCTCTGAGCTA
TTCCAGAAGTAGTGAGGAGGCTTTTTTGGAGGCCTAGGCTTTTGCAAAAAGCTAACTTGTTTATTGCAGC
TTATAATGGTTACAAATAAAGCAATAGCATCACAAATTTCACAAATAAAGCATTTTTTTCACTGCATTCT
AGTTGTGGTTTGTCCAAACTCATCAATGTATCTTATCATGTCTGGATCCGCTGCATTAATGAATCGGCCA
ACGCGCGGGGAGAGGCGGTTTGCGTATTGGGCGCTCTTCCGCTTCCTCGCTCACTGACTCGCTGCGCTCG
GTCGTTCGGCTGCGGCGAGCGGTATCAGCTCACTCAAAGGCGGTAATACGGTTATCCACAGAATCAGGGG
ATAACGCAGGAAAGAACATGTGAGCAAAAGGCCAGCAAAAGGCCAGGAACCGTAAAAAGGCCGCGTTGCT
GGCGTTTTTCCATAGGCTCCGCCCCCCTGACGAGCATCACAAAAATCGACGCTCAAGTCAGAGGTGGCGA
AACCCGACAGGACTATAAAGATACCAGGCGTTTCCCCCTGGAAGCTCCCTCGTGCGCTCTCCTGTTCCGA
CCCTGCCGCTTACCGGATACCTGTCCGCCTTTCTCCCTTCGGGAAGCGTGGCGCTTTCTCATAGCTCACG
CTGTAGGTATCTCAGTTCGGTGTAGGTCGTTCGCTCCAAGCTGGGCTGTGTGCACGAACCCCCCGTTCAG
CCCGACCGCTGCGCCTTATCCGGTAACTATCGTCTTGAGTCCAACCCGGTAAGACACGACTTATCGCCAC
TGGCAGCAGCCACTGGTAACAGGATTAGCAGAGCGAGGTATGTAGGCGGTGCTACAGAGTTCTTGAAGTG
GTGGCCTAACTACGGCTACACTAGAAGAACAGTATTTGGTATCTGCGCTCTGCTGAAGCCAGTTACCTTC
GGAAAAAGAGTTGGTAGCTCTTGATCCGGCAAACAAACCACCGCTGGTAGCGGTGGTTTTTTTGTTTGCA
AGCAGCAGATTACGCGCAGAAAAAAAGGATCTCAAGAAGATCCTTTGATCTTTTCTACGGGGTCTGACGC
TCAGTGGAACGAAAACTCACGTTAAGGGATTTTGGTCATGAGATTATCAAAAAGGATCTTCACCTAGATC
CTTTTAAATTAAAAATGAAGTTTTAAATCAATCTAAAGTATATATGAGTAAACTTGGTCTGACAGTTACC
AATGCTTAATCAGTGAGGCACCTATCTCAGCGATCTGTCTATTTCGTTCATCCATAGTTGCCTGACTCCC
CGTCGTGTAGATAACTACGATACGGGAGGGCTTACCATCTGGCCCCAGTGCTGCAATGATACCGCGAGAC
CCACGCTCACCGGCTCCAGATTTATCAGCAATAAACCAGCCAGCCGGAAGGGCCGAGCGCAGAAGTGGTC
CTGCAACTTTATCCGCCTCCATCCAGTCTATTAATTGTTGCCGGGAAGCTAGAGTAAGTAGTTCGCCAGT
TAATAGTTTGCGCAACGTTGTTGCCATTGCTACAGGCATCGTGGTGTCACGCTCGTCGTTTGGTATGGCT
TCATTCAGCTCCGGTTCCCAACGATCAAGGCGAGTTACATGATCCCCCATGTTGTGCAAAAAAGCGGTTA
GCTCCTTCGGTCCTCCGATCGTTGTCAGAAGTAAGTTGGCCGCAGTGTTATCACTCATGGTTATGGCAGC
ACTGCATAATTCTCTTACTGTCATGCCATCCGTAAGATGCTTTTCTGTGACTGGTGAGTACTCAACCAAG
TCATTCTGAGAATAGTGTATGCGGCGACCGAGTTGCTCTTGCCCGGCGTCAATACGGGATAATACCGCGC
CACATAGCAGAACTTTAAAAGTGCTCATCATTGGAAAACGTTCTTCGGGGCGAAAACTCTCAAGGATCTT
ACCGCTGTTGAGATCCAGTTCGATGTAACCCACTCGTGCACCCAACTGATCTTCAGCATCTTTTACTTTC
ACCAGCGTTTCTGGGTGAGCAAAAACAGGAAGGCAAAATGCCGCAAAAAAGGGAATAAGGGCGACACGGA
AATGTTGAATACTCATACTCTTCCTTTTTCAATATTATTGAAGCATTTATCAGGGTTATTGTCTCATGAG
CGGATACATATTTGAATGTATTTAGAAAAATAAACAAATAGGGGTTCCGCGCACATTTCCCCGAAAAGTG
CCACCTG
Features (pLannotate 1.2.2; 17 found; start..end, strand, type, name):
      5..384     +  enhancer       CMV enhancer: human cytomegalovirus immediate early enhancer
    386..661     +  promoter       chicken β-actin promoter: No description available
    662..1678    +  intron         chimeric intron: chimera between introns from chicken β-actin and rabbit β-globin
   1676..1732    +  CDS            HBB (fragment): HBB_LEPEU - Experimental evidence at protein level: Swiss-Prot protein existence level 1. Involved in oxygen transport from the lung to the various peripheral tissues. From Lepus europaeus (European hare).
   1739..2023    +  CDS            HSPB3 (fragment): HSPB3_HUMAN - Also known as HSP27, HSPL27. Experimental evidence at protein level: Swiss-Prot protein existence level 1. Inhibitor of actin polymerization. From Homo sapiens (Human).
   3814..3869    +  polyA_signal   β-globin poly(A) signal: rabbit β-globin polyadenylation signal (Gil and Proudfoot, 1987)
   4254..4270    -  protein_bind   lac operator: The lac repressor binds to the lac operator to inhibit transcription in E. coli. This inhibition can be relieved by adding lactose or isopropyl-β-D-thiogalactopyranoside (IPTG). lac repressor encoded by lacI
   4278..4308    -  promoter       lac promoter: promoter for the E. coli lac operon
   4323..4344    -  protein_bind   CAP binding site: CAP binding activates transcription in the presence of cAMP. E. coli catabolite activator protein
   4357..4396    -  CDS            lacI (fragment): lac repressor; lacI; The lac repressor binds to the lac operator to inhibit transcription in E. coli. This inhibition can be relieved by adding lactose or isopropyl-β-D-thiogalactopyranoside (IPTG).
   4403..4425    +  promoter       SV40 promoter (fragment): SV40 enhancer and early promoter
   4449..4584    +  rep_origin     SV40 ori: SV40 origin of replication
   4604..4738    +  polyA_signal   SV40 poly(A) signal: SV40 polyadenylation signal
   4740..4794    -  CDS            lacI (fragment): lac repressor; lacI; The lac repressor binds to the lac operator to inhibit transcription in E. coli. This inhibition can be relieved by adding lactose or isopropyl-β-D-thiogalactopyranoside (IPTG).
   4977..5565    -  rep_origin     ori: high-copy-number ColE1/pMB1/pBR322/pUC origin of replication
   5736..6596    -  CDS            AmpR: β-lactamase; bla; confers resistance to ampicillin, carbenicillin, and related antibiotics
   6597..6701    -  promoter       AmpR promoter: bla
