[The description below was written by a language model from this plasmid's Addgene catalogue record and pLannotate feature annotations shown in this document.]
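Description:
pCX460 is a mammalian expression plasmid built on the pCAGGS backbone that carries a synthetic CRISPR array targeting the 3'UTR of the MAP1B transcript. According to the record it holds spacers 25–48, which suggests it is one member of a set of array plasmids that together tile this mRNA. It comes from work on single-molecule live-cell RNA imaging with the type III CRISPR-Csm system, where many crRNAs processed from an array would direct Csm complexes onto one target RNA. The Csm proteins and any fluorescent reporter are not part of this plasmid as far as the record shows, and would have to be supplied separately.

The annotated 6.7 kb sequence shows the standard CAG expression unit: the CMV immediate-early enhancer, the chicken β-actin promoter and a chimeric β-actin/β-globin intron, terminated downstream by the rabbit β-globin polyadenylation signal. The array itself is not annotated. It presumably lies in the largely unlabelled stretch between the intron and the poly(A) signal, since repeat–spacer units are not recognised by automated annotation. The short HBB hit there is probably residual β-globin exon sequence from the backbone. The "HSPB3" fragment is not explained by the catalogue fields, so it may be a spurious match or an unrecorded element.

The remaining features belong to the backbone: lac promoter/operator remnants, an SV40 origin with a promoter fragment and an SV40 poly(A) signal. A high-copy ColE1/pUC origin and an ampicillin resistance gene allow propagation and selection in E. coli. The listed growth strain is a recombination-deficient strain, consistent with the repetitive array. No mammalian selection marker is annotated, so use by transient transfection is likely.
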