Addgene plasmid #229215: pCX460
Purpose: CRISPR array plasmid for MAP1B (Spacers 25-48)
Depositing lab: Jennifer Doudna. Depositing organization: University of California, Berkeley. Publication: Single-molecule live-cell RNA imaging with CRISPR-Csm. Xia C, Colognori D, Jiang XS, Xu K, Doudna JA. Nat Biotechnol. 2025 Feb 18. doi: 10.1038/s41587-024-02540-5. PubMed 39966655.
Backbone
  Vector backbone: pCAGGS
  Vector type: Mammalian Expression
Growth in bacteria
  Bacterial resistance: Ampicillin, 100 μg/mL
  Growth temperature: 37°C
  Growth strain: NEB Stable
  Copy number: Unknown
Gene/Insert
  Gene/Insert name: CRISPR array plasmid for MAP1B (Spacers 25-48)
  gRNA/shRNA sequence: MAP1B 3'UTR
  Species: Synthetic
Terms and licenses: Academic/Nonprofit Terms; Industry Terms: Not Available to Industry
Depositor comments: Please visit https://doi.org/10.1101/2024.07.14.603457 for bioRxiv preprint.
How to cite: pCX460 was a gift from Jennifer Doudna (Addgene plasmid # 229215 ; http://n2t.net/addgene:229215 ; RRID:Addgene_229215)
